>Addgene plasmid #210426 | pETM43 p62 dUBA (1-389) | addgene full sequence | sequence record 422408 | Addgene NGS Result
TGGCGAATGGG
[124 nt withheld, positions 12-135]
C
[91 nt withheld, positions 137-227]
A
[49 nt withheld, positions 229-277]
CCTTTGACGTTGGAGTCCACGTTCTTT
[37 nt withheld, positions 305-341]
ACCCTATCTCGGTCTATTCTTTTGATTTATAAGGGATTTTGCCGATTTCGGCCTATTGGTTAAAAAATGA
GCTGATTTAACAAAAATTTAACGCGAATTTTAACAAAATATTAACGCTTACAATTTAGGTGGCACTTTTC
GGGGAAATGTGCGCGGAACCCCTATTTGTTTATTTTTCTAAATACATTCAAATATGTATCCGCTCATGAA
TTAATTCTTAGAAAAACTCATCGAGCATCAAATGAAACTGCAATTTATTCATATCAGGATTATCAATACC
ATATTTTTGAAAAAGCCGTTTCTGTAATGAAGGAGAAAACTCACCGAGGCAGTTCCATAGGATGGCAAGA
TCCTGGTATCGGTCTGCGATTCCGACTCGTCCAACATCAATACAACCTATTAATTTCCCCTCGTCAAAAA
TAAGGTTATCAAGTGAGAAATCACCATGAGTGACGACTGAATCCGGTGAGAATGGCAAAAGTTTATGCAT
TTCTTTCCAGACTTGTTCAACAGGCCAGCCATTACGCTCGTCATCAAAATCACTCGCATCAACCAAACCG
TTATTCATTCGTGATTGCGCCTGAGCGAGACGAAATACGCGATCGCTGTTAAAAGGACAATTACAAACAG
GAATCGAATGCAACCGGCGCAGGAACACTGCCAGCGCATCAACAATATTTTCACCTGAATCAGGATATTC
TTCTAATACCTGGAATGCTGTTTTCCCGGGGATCGCAGTGGTGAGTAACCATGCATCATCAGGAGTACGG
ATAAAATGCTTGATGGTCGGAAGAGGCATAAATTCCGTCAGCCAGTTTAGTCTGACCATCTCATCTGTAA
CATCATTGGCAACGCTACCTTTGCCATGTTTCAGAAACAACTCTGGCGCATCGGGCTTCCCATACAATCG
ATAGATTGTCGCACCTGATTGCCCGACATTATCGCGAGCCCATTTATACCCATATAAATCAGCATCCATG
TTGGAATTTAATCGCGGCCTAGAGCAAGACGTTTCCCGTTGAATATGGCTCATAACACCCCTTGTATTAC
TGTTTATGTAAGCAGACAGTTTTATTGTTCATGACCAAAATCCCTTAACGTGAGTTTTCGTTCCACTGAG
CGTCAGACCCCGTAGAAAAGATCAAAGGATCTTCTTGAGATCCTTTTTTTCTGCGCGTAATCTGCTGCTT
GCAAACAAAAAAACCACCGCTACCAGCGGTGGTTTGTTTGCCGGATCAAGAGCTACCAACTCTTTTTCCG
AAGGTAACTGGCTTCAGCAGAGCGCAGATACCAAATACTGTCCTTCTAGTGTAGCCGTAGTTAGGCCACC
ACTTCAAGAACTCTGTAGCACCGCCTACATACCTCGCTCTGCTAATCCTGTTACCAGTGGCTGCTGCCAG
TGGCGATAAGTCGTGTCTTACCGGGTTGGACTCAAGACGATAGTTACCGGATAAGGCGCAGCGGTCGGGC
TGAACGGGGGGTTCGTGCACACAGCCCAGCTTGGAGCGAACGACCTACACCGAACTGAGATACCTACAGC
GTGAGCTATGAGAAAGCGCCACGCTTCCCGAAGGGAGAAAGGCGGACAGGTATCCGGTAAGCGGCAGGGT
CGGAACAGGAGAGCGCACGAGGGAGCTTCCAGGGGGAAACGCCTGGTATCTTTATAGTCCTGTCGGGTTT
CGCCACCTCTGACTTGAGCGTCGATTTTTGTGATGCTCGTCAGGGGGGCGGAGCCTATGGAAAAACGCCA
GCAACGCGGCCTTTTTACGGTTCCTGGCCTTTTGCTGGCCTTTTGCTCACATGTTCTTTCCTGCGTTATC
CCCTGATTCTGTGGATAACCGTATTACCGCCTTTGAGTGAGCTGATACCGCTCGCCGCAGCCGAACGACC
GAGCGCAGCGAGTCAGTGAGCGAGGAAGCGGAAGAGCGCCTGATGCGGTATTTTCTCCTTACGCATCTGT
GCGGTATTTCACACCGCAATGGTGCACTCTCAGTACAATCTGCTCTGATGCCGCATAGTTAAGCCAGTAT
ACACTCCGCTATCGCTACGTGACTGGGTCATGGCTGCGCCCCGACACCCGCCAACACCCGCTGACGCGCC
CTGACGGGCTTGTCTGCTCCCGGCATCCGCTTACAGACAAGCTGTGACCGTCTCCGGGAGCTGCATGTGT
CAGAGGTTTTCACCGTCATCACCGAAACGCGCGAGGCAGCTGCGGTAAAGCTCATCAGCGTGGTCGTGAA
GCGATTCACAGATGTCTGCCTGTTCATCCGCGTCCAGCTCGTTGAGTTTCTCCAGAAGCGTTAATGTCTG
GCTTCTGATAAAGCGGGCCATGTTAAGGGCGGTTTTTTCCTGTTTGGTCACTGATGCCTCCGTGTAAGGG
GGATTTCTGTTCATGGGGGTAATGATACCGATGAAACGAGAGAGGATGCTCACGATACGGGTTACTGATG
ATGAACATGCCCGGTTACTGGAACGTTGTGAGGGTAAACAACTGGCGGTATGGATGCGGCGGGACCAGAG
AAAAATCACTCAGGGTCAATGCCAGCGCTTCGTTAATACAGATGTAGGTGTTCCACAGGGTAGCCAGCAG
CATCCTGCGATGCAGATCCGGAACATAATGGTGCAGGGCGCTGACTTCCGCGTTTCCAGACTTTACGAAA
CACGGAAACCGAAGACCATTCATGTTGTTGCTCAGGTCGCAGACGTTTTGCAGCAGCAGTCGCTTCACGT
TCGCTCGCGTATCGGTGATTCATTCTGCTAACCAGTAAGGCAACCCCGCCAGCCTAGCCGGGTCCTCAAC
GACAGGAGCACGATCATGCGCACCCGTGGGGCCGCCATGCCGGCGATAATGGCCTGCTTCTCGCCGAAAC
GTTTGGTGGCGGGACCAGTGACGAAGGCTTGAGCGAGGGCGTGCAAGATTCCGAATACCGCAAGCGACAG
GCCGATCATCGTCGCGCTCCAGCGAAAGCGGTCCTCGCCGAAAATGACCCAGAGCGCTGCCGGCACCTGT
CCTACGAGTTGCATGATAAAGAAGACAGTCATAAGTGCGGCGACGATAGTCATGCCCCGCGCCCACCGGA
AGGAGCTGACTGGGTTGAAGGCTCTCAAGGGCATCGGTCGAGATCCCGGTGCCTAATGAGTGAGCTAACT
TACATTAATTGCGTTGCGCTCACTGCCCGCTTTCCAGTCGGGAAACCTGTCGTGCCAGCTGCATTAATGA
ATCGGCCAACGCGCGGGGAGAGGCGGTTTGCGTATTGGGCGCCAGGGTGGTTTTTCTTTTCACCAGTGAG
ACGGGCAACAGCTGATTGCCCTTCACCGCCTGGCCCTGAGAGAGTTGCAGCAAGCGGTCCACGCTGGTTT
GCCCCAGCAGGCGAAAATCCTGTTTGATGGTGGTTAACGGCGGGATATAACATGAGCTGTCTTCGGTATC
GTCGTATCCCACTACCGAGATATCCGCACCAACGCGCAGCCCGGACTCGGTAATGGCGCGCATTGCGCCC
AGCGCCATCTGATCGTTGGCAACCAGCATCGCAGTGGGAACGATGCCCTCATTCAGCATTTGCATGGTTT
GTTGAAAACCGGACATGGCACTCCAGTCGCCTTCCCGTTCCGCTATCGGCTGAATTTGATTGCGAGTGAG
ATATTTATGCCAGCCAGCCAGACGCAGACGCGCCGAGACAGAACTTAATGGGCCCGCTAACAGCGCGATT
TGCTGGTGACCCAATGCGACCAGATGCTCCACGCCCAGTCGCGTACCGTCTTCATGGGAGAAAATAATAC
TGTTGATGGGTGTCTGGTCAGAGACATCAAGAAATAACGCCGGAACATTAGTGCAGGCAGCTTCCACAGC
AATGGCATCCTGGTCATCCAGCGGATAGTTAATGATCAGCCCACTGACGCGTTGCGCGAGAAGATTGTGC
ACCGCCGCTTTACAGGCTTCGACGCCGCTTCGTTCTACCATCGACACCACCACGCTGGCACCCAGTTGAT
CGGCGCGAGATTTAATCGCCGCGACAATTTGCGACGGCGCGTGCAGGGCCAGACTGGAGGTGGCAACGCC
AATCAGCAACGACTGTTTGCCCGCCAGTTGTTGTGCCACGCGGTTGGGAATGTAATTCAGCTCCGCCATC
GCCGCTTCCACTTTTTCCCGCGTTTTCGCAGAAACGTGGCTGGCCTGGTTCACCACGCGGGAAACGGTCT
GATAAGAGACACCGGCATACTCTGCGACATCGTATAACGTTACTGGTTTCACATTCACCACCCTGAATTG
ACTCTCTTCCGGGCGCTATCATGCCATACCGCGAAAGGTTTTGCGCCATTCGATGGTGTCCGGGATCTCG
ACGCTCTCCCTTATGCGACTCCTGCATTAGGAAGCAGCCCAGTAGTAGGTTGAGGCCGTTGAGCACCGCC
GCCGCAAGGAATGGTGCATGCAAGGAGATGGCGCCCAACAGTCCCCCGGCCACGGGGCCTGCCACCATAC
CCACGCCGAAACAAGCGCTCATGAGCCCGAAGTGGCGAGCCCGATCTTCCCCATCGGTGATGTCGGCGAT
ATAGGCGCCAGCAACCGCACCTGTGGCGCCGGTGATGCCGGCCACGATGCGTCCGGCGTAGAGGATCGAG
ATCTCGATCCCGCGAAATTAATACGACTCACTATAGGGGAATTGTGAGCGGATAACAATTCCCCTCTAGA
AATAATTTTGTTTAACTTTAAGAAGGAGATATACCATGAAAATCGAAGAAGGTAAACTGGTAATCTGGAT
TAACGGCGATAAAGGCTATAACGGTCTCGCTGAAGTCGGTAAGAAATTCGAGAAAGATACCGGAATTAAA
GTCACCGTTGAGCATCCGGATAAACTGGAAGAGAAATTCCCACAGGTTGCGGCAACTGGCGATGGCCCTG
ACATTATCTTCTGGGCACACGACCGCTTTGGTGGCTACGCTCAATCTGGCCTGTTGGCTGAAATCACCCC
GGACAAAGCGTTCCAGGACAAGCTGTATCCGTTTACCTGGGATGCCGTACGTTACAACGGCAAGCTGATT
GCTTACCCGATCGCTGTTGAAGCGTTATCGCTGATTTATAACAAAGATCTGCTGCCGAACCCGCCAAAAA
CCTGGGAAGAGATCCCGGCGCTGGATAAAGAACTGAAAGCGAAAGGTAAGAGCGCGCTGATGTTCAACCT
GCAAGAACCGTACTTCACCTGGCCGCTGATTGCTGCTGACGGGGGTTATGCGTTCAAGTATGAAAACGGC
AAGTACGACATTAAAGACGTGGGCGTGGATAACGCTGGCGCGAAAGCGGGTCTGACCTTCCTGGTTGACC
TGATTAAAAACAAACACATGAATGCAGACACCGATTACTCCATCGCAGAAGCTGCCTTTAATAAAGGCGA
AACAGCGATGACCATCAACGGCCCGTGGGCATGGTCCAACATCGACACCAGCAAAGTGAATTATGGTGTA
ACGGTACTGCCGACCTTCAAGGGTCAACCATCCAAACCGTTCGTTGGCGTGCTGAGCGCAGGTATTAACG
CCGCCAGTCCGAACAAAGAGCTGGCAAAAGAGTTCCTCGAAAACTATCTGCTGACTGATGAAGGTCTGGA
AGCGGTTAATAAAGACAAACCGCTGGGTGCCGTAGCGCTGAAGTCTTACGAGGAAGAGTTGGCGAAAGAT
CCACGTATTGCCGCCACTATGGAAAACGCCCAGAAAGGTGAAATCATGCCGAACATCCCGCAGATGTCCG
CTTTCTGGTATGCCGTGCGTACTGCGGTGATCAACGCCGCCAGCGGTCGTCAGACTGTCGATGAAGCCCT
GAAAGACGCGCAGACTCCGGGTAGCCTGGAAGTTCTGTTCCAGGGGCCCATGGCCATGGCGTCGCTCACC
GTGAAGGCCTACCTTCTGGGCAAGGAGGACGCGGCGCGCGAGATTCGCCGCTTCAGCTTCTGCTGCAGCC
CCGAGCCTGAGGCGGAAGCCGAGGCTGCGGCGGGTCCGGGACCCTGCGAGCGGCTGCTGAGCCGGGTGGC
CGCCCTGTTCCCCGCTCTGCGGCCTGGCGGCTTCCAGGCGCACTACCGCGATGAGGACGGGGACTTGGTT
GCCTTTTCCAGTGACGAGGAATTGACAATGGCCATGTCCTACGTGAAGGATGACATCTTCCGAATCTACA
TTAAAGAGAAAAAAGAGTGCCGGCGGGACCACCGCCCACCGTGTGCTCAGGAGGCGCCCCGCAACATGGT
GCACCCCAATGTGATCTGCGATGGCTGCAATGGGCCTGTGGTAGGAACCCGCTACAAGTGCAGCGTCTGC
CCAGACTACGACTTGTGTAGCGTCTGCGAGGGAAAGGGCTTGCACCGGGGGCACACCAAGCTCGCATTCC
CCAGCCCCTTCGGGCACCTGTCTGAGGGCTTCTCGCACAGCCGCTGGCTCCGGAAGGTGAAACACGGACA
CTTCGGGTGGCCAGGATGGGAAATGGGTCCACCAGGAAACTGGAGCCCACGTCCTCCTCGTGCAGGGGAG
GCCCGCCCTGGCCCCACGGCAGAATCAGCTTCTGGTCCATCGGAGGATCCGAGTGTGAATTTCCTGAAGA
ACGTTGGGGAGAGTGTGGCAGCTGCCCTTAGCCCTCTGGGCATTGAAGTTGATATCGATGTGGAGCACGG
AGGGAAAAGAAGCCGCCTGACCCCCGTCTCTCCAGAGAGTTCCAGCACAGAGGAGAAGAGCAGCTCACAG
CCAAGCAGCTGCTGCTCTGATCCCAGCAAGCCGGGTGGGAATGTTGAGGGCGCCACGCAGTCTCTGGCGG
AGCAGATGAGAAAGATCGCCTTGGAGTCCGAGGGGCGCCCTGAGGAACAGATGGAGTCGGATAACTGTTC
AGGAGGAGATGATGACTGGACCCATCTGTCTTCAAAAGAAGTGGACCCGTCTACAGGTGAACTCCAGTCC
CTACAGATGCCAGAATCCGAAGGGCCAAGCTCTCTGGACCCCTCCCAGGAGGGACCCACAGGGCTGAAGG
AAGCTGCCTTGTACCCACATCTCCCGCCACTCGAGCACCACCACCACCACCACTGAGATCCGGCTGCTAA
CAAAGCCCGAAAGGAAGCTGAGTTGGCTGCTGCCACCGCTGAGCAATAACTAGCATAACCCCTTGGGGCC
TCTAAACGGGTCTTGAGGGGTTTTTTGCTGAAAGGAGGAACTATATCCGGAT
Features (pLannotate 1.2.2; 20 found; start..end, strand, type, name):
     12..440     +  rep_origin     f1 ori (sequence partly withheld): f1 bacteriophage origin of replication; arrow indicates direction of (+) strand synthesis
    493..550     +  promoter       AmpR promoter (fragment): bla
    559..1374    -  CDS            KanR: aminoglycoside phosphotransferase; aph(3')-Ia; confers resistance to kanamycin in bacteria or G418 (Geneticin®) in eukaryotes
   1496..2084    +  rep_origin     ori: high-copy-number ColE1/pMB1/pBR322/pUC origin of replication
   2270..2409    -  misc_feature   bom: basis of mobility region from pBR322
   2511..2702    -  CDS            rop: Rop protein, which maintains plasmids at low copy number; rop
   2719..3099    +  CDS            YPB1_ECOLX: Protein predicted: Swiss-Prot protein existence level 4. From Escherichia coli.
   3171..3462    -  CDS            TcR (fragment): tetracycline efflux protein; tet; confers resistance to tetracycline
   3477..3498    -  protein_bind   CAP binding site: CAP binding activates transcription in the presence of cAMP. E. coli catabolite activator protein
   3511..4593    -  CDS            lacI: lac repressor; lacI; The lac repressor binds to the lac operator to inhibit transcription in E. coli. This inhibition can be relieved by adding lactose or isopropyl-β-D-thiogalactopyranoside (IPTG).
   4594..4671    -  promoter       lacI promoter: lacI
   4679..4958    -  CDS            TcR (fragment): tetracycline efflux protein; tet; confers resistance to tetracycline
   4980..4998    +  promoter       T7 promoter: promoter for bacteriophage T7 RNA polymerase
   4999..5023    +  protein_bind   lac operator: The lac repressor binds to the lac operator to inhibit transcription in E. coli. This inhibition can be relieved by adding lactose or isopropyl-β-D-thiogalactopyranoside (IPTG). lac repressor encoded by lacI
   5038..5060    +  RBS            RBS: efficient ribosome binding site from bacteriophage T7 gene 10 (Olins and Rangwala, 1989)
   5067..6167    +  CDS            MBP: maltose binding protein from E. coli; malE (mutated); This version of the gene does not encode a signal sequence, so MBP will remain in the cytosol.
   6207..7370    +  CDS            SQSTM1 (fragment): SQSTM_HUMAN - Also known as ORCA, OSIL. Experimental evidence at protein level: Swiss-Prot protein existence level 1. Autophagy receptor required for selective macroautophagy (aggrephagy). Functions as a bridge between polyubiquitinated cargo and autophagosomes. Interacts directly with both the cargo to become degraded and an autophagy modifier of the MAP1 LC3 family (PubMed:16286508, PubMed:20168092, PubMed:24128730, PubMed:28404643, PubMed:22622177). Along with WDFY3, involved in the formation and autophagic degradation of cytoplasmic ubiquitin-containing inclusions (p62 bodies, ALIS/aggreso
   7377..7394    +  CDS            9xHis (fragment): 9xHis affinity tag
   7404..7453    +  CDS            SET1 (fragment): solubility-enhancement tag derived from T7 phage gene 10B
   7461..7508    +  terminator     T7 terminator: transcription terminator for bacteriophage T7 RNA polymerase
