[The description below was written by a language model from this plasmid's Addgene catalogue record and pLannotate feature annotations shown in this document.]
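Description:
pETM43 p62 dUBA (1-389) is a bacterial expression plasmid built on the pETM43 backbone, a pET-style vector for T7-driven protein production in E. coli. It is selected with kanamycin through an aph(3')-Ia aminoglycoside phosphotransferase gene and replicates from a ColE1/pBR322-type origin. This origin is accompanied by the bom region and the rop gene, which keeps plasmid number down and agrees with the catalogue's low-copy designation. An f1 phage origin is also present, as are leftover tetracycline-resistance fragments flanking the lacI cassette that appear to be nonfunctional backbone remnants.

The expression unit consists of a T7 promoter followed by a lac operator, the T7 gene 10 ribosome binding site, and a T7 terminator, with lacI carried on the plasmid. Transcription is therefore repressed until IPTG is added in a host supplying T7 RNA polymerase. The open reading frame encodes a signal-sequence-free, cytosolic maltose binding protein fused N-terminally to human p62 residues 1-389, a truncation lacking the C-terminal UBA domain. It ends in a histidine tag, recorded as 6xHis and annotated as a fragment of a longer His tag. According to the stated purpose, a 3C protease site lets MBP be removed after purification; this site is not separately annotated but would fall in the short linker between MBP and the insert.

The catalogue links the insert to NUP62, but the sequence annotation identifies it as SQSTM1, the autophagy receptor p62. That identification matches the associated work on recombinant expression, purification and assembly of p62 filaments, for which this construct supplies soluble, cleavable protein.
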