Addgene plasmid #210426: pETM43 p62 dUBA (1-389)
Purpose: Bacterial expression of MBP-p62 dUBA (1-389) with 3C cleavage site
Depositing lab: Carsten Sachse. Depositing organization: Forschungszentrum Juelich GmbH. Publication: Recombinant Expression, Purification, and Assembly of p62 Filaments. Tarafder AK, Guesdon A, Kuhm T, Sachse C. Methods Mol Biol. 2019;1880:3-15. doi: 10.1007/978-1-4939-8873-0_1. PubMed 30610687.
Backbone
  Vector backbone: pETM43
  Vector type: Bacterial Expression
Growth in bacteria
  Bacterial resistance: Kanamycin, 50 μg/mL
  Growth temperature: 37°C
  Growth strain: DH5alpha
  Copy number: Low Copy
Gene/Insert
  Gene/Insert name: p62 FL dUBA (1-389)
  Species: H. sapiens (human)
  Entrez Gene: NUP62 (a.k.a. IBSN, SNDI, p62)
  Tag / fusion protein: MBP (N terminal on backbone); 6xHis (C terminal on backbone)
Terms and licenses: Academic/Nonprofit Terms; Industry Terms: Not Available to Industry
How to cite: pETM43 p62 dUBA (1-389) was a gift from Carsten Sachse (Addgene plasmid # 210426 ; http://n2t.net/addgene:210426 ; RRID:Addgene_210426)
